>Addgene plasmid #141080 | pYPQ166-OsPE2 | addgene full sequence | sequence record 298266 | Addgene NGS Result
TGGACCAGCCAGGACAGAAATGCCTCGACTTCGCTGCTACCCAAGGTTGCCGGGTGACGCACACCGTGGA
AACGGATGAAGGCACGAACCCAGTGGACATAAGCCTGTTCGGTTCGTAAGCTGTAATGCAAGTAGCGTAT
GCGCTCACGCAACTGGTCCAGAACCTTGACCGAACGCAGCGGTGGTAACGGCGCAGTGGCGGTTTTCATG
GCTTGTTATGACTGTTTTTTTGGGGTACAGTCTATGCCTCGGGCATCCAAGCAGCAAGCGCGTTACGCCG
TGGGTCGATGTTTGATGTTATGGAGCAGCAACGATGTTACGCAGCAGGGCAGTCGCCCTAAAACAAAGTT
AAACATTATGAGGGAAGCGGTGATCGCCGAAGTATCGACTCAACTATCAGAGGTAGTTGGCGTCATCGAG
CGCCATCTCGAACCGACGTTGCTGGCCGTACATTTGTACGGCTCCGCAGTGGATGGCGGCCTGAAGCCAC
ACAGTGATATTGATTTGCTGGTTACGGTGACCGTAAGGCTTGATGAAACAACGCGGCGAGCTTTGATCAA
CGACCTTTTGGAAACTTCGGCTTCCCCTGGAGAGAGCGAGATTCTCCGCGCTGTAGAAGTCACCATTGTT
GTGCACGACGACATCATTCCGTGGCGTTATCCAGCTAAGCGCGAACTGCAATTTGGAGAATGGCAGCGCA
ATGACATTCTTGCAGGTATCTTCGAGCCAGCCACGATCGACATTGATCTGGCTATCTTGCTGACAAAAGC
AAGAGAACATAGCGTTGCCTTGGTAGGTCCAGCGGCGGAGGAACTCTTTGATCCGGTTCCTGAACAGGAT
CTATTTGAGGCGCTAAATGAAACCTTAACGCTATGGAACTCGCCGCCCGACTGGGCTGGCGATGAGCGAA
ATGTAGTGCTTACGTTGTCCCGCATTTGGTACAGCGCAGTAACCGGCAAAATCGCGCCGAAGGATGTCGC
TGCCGACTGGGCAATGGAGCGCCTGCCGGCCCAGTATCAGCCCGTCATACTTGAAGCTAGACAGGCTTAT
CTTGGACAAGAAGAAGATCGCTTGGCCTCGCGCGCAGATCAGTTGGAAGAATTTGTCCACTACGTGAAAG
GCGAGATCACCAAGGTAGTCGGCAAATAACCCTCGAGCCACCCATGACCAAAATCCCTTAACGTGAGTTA
CGCGTCGTTCCACTGAGCGTCAGACCCCGTAGAAAAGATCAAAGGATCTTCTTGAGATCCTTTTTTTCTG
CGCGTAATCTGCTGCTTGCAAACAAAAAAACCACCGCTACCAGCGGTGGTTTGTTTGCCGGATCAAGAGC
TACCAACTCTTTTTCCGAAGGTAACTGGCTTCAGCAGAGCGCAGATACCAAATACTGTTCTTCTAGTGTA
GCCGTAGTTAGGCCACCACTTCAAGAACTCTGTAGCACCGCCTACATACCTCGCTCTGCTAATCCTGTTA
CCAGTGGCTGCTGCCAGTGGCGATAAGTCGTGTCTTACCGGGTTGGACTCAAGACGATAGTTACCGGATA
AGGCGCAGCGGTCGGGCTGAACGGGGGGTTCGTGCACACAGCCCAGCTTGGAGCGAACGACCTACACCGA
ACTGAGATACCTACAGCGTGAGCTATGAGAAAGCGCCACGCTTCCCGAAGGGAGAAAGGCGGACAGGTAT
CCGGTAAGCGGCAGGGTCGGAACAGGAGAGCGCACGAGGGAGCTTCCAGGGGGAAACGCCTGGTATCTTT
ATAGTCCTGTCGGGTTTCGCCACCTCTGACTTGAGCGTCGATTTTTGTGATGCTCGTCAGGGGGGCGGAG
CCTATGGAAAAACGCCAGCAACGCGGCCTTTTTACGGTTCCTGGCCTTTTGCTGGCCTTTTGCTCACATG
TTCTTTCCTGCGTTATCCCCTGATTCTGTGGATAACCGTATTACCGCCTTTGAGTGAGCTGATACCGCTC
GCCGCAGCCGAACGACCGAGCGCAGCGAGTCAGTGAGCGAGGAAGCGGAAGAGCGCCCAATACGCAAACC
GCCTCTCCCCGCGCGTTGGCCGATTCATTAATGCAGCTGGCACGACAGGTTTCCCGACTGGAAAGCGGGC
AGTGAGCGCAACGCAATTAATACGCGTACCGCGAGCCAGGAAGAGTTTGTAGAAACGCAAAAAGGCCATC
CGTCAGGATGGCCTTCTGCTTAGTTTGATGCCTGGCAGTTTATGGCGGGCGTCCTGCCCGCCACCCTCCG
GGCCGTTGCTTCACAACGTTCAAATCCGCTCCCGGCGGATTTGTCCTACTCAGGAGAGCGTTCACCGACA
AACAACAGATAAAACGAAAGGCCCAGTCTTCCGACTGAGCCTTTCGTTTTATTTGATGCCTGGCAGTTCC
CTACTCTCGCGTTAACGCTTGCATGGATGTTTTCCCAGTCACGACGTTGTAAAACGACGGCCAGTCTTAA
GCTCGGGCCCCAAATAATGATTTTATTTTGACTGATAGTGACCTGTTCGTTGCAACAAATTGATGAGCAA
TGCTTTTTTATAATGCCAACTTTGTACAAAAAAGCAGGCTCCGAATTCGCCCTTCACCATGGATTACAAG
GACCACGACGGGGATTACAAGGACCACGACATTGATTACAAGGATGATGATGACAAGATGGCTCCGAAGA
AGAAGAGGAAGGTTGGCATCCACGGGGTGCCAGCTGCTGACAAGAAGTACTCGATCGGCCTCGATATTGG
GACTAACTCTGTTGGCTGGGCCGTGATCACCGACGAGTACAAGGTGCCCTCAAAGAAGTTCAAGGTCCTG
GGCAACACCGATCGGCATTCCATCAAGAAGAATCTCATTGGCGCTCTCCTGTTCGACAGCGGCGAGACGG
CTGAGGCTACGCGGCTCAAGCGCACCGCCCGCAGGCGGTACACGCGCAGGAAGAATCGCATCTGCTACCT
GCAGGAGATTTTCTCCAACGAGATGGCGAAGGTTGACGATTCTTTCTTCCACAGGCTGGAGGAGTCATTC
CTCGTGGAGGAGGATAAGAAGCACGAGCGGCATCCAATCTTCGGCAACATTGTCGACGAGGTTGCCTACC
ACGAGAAGTACCCTACGATCTACCATCTGCGGAAGAAGCTCGTGGACTCCACAGATAAGGCGGACCTCCG
CCTGATCTACCTCGCTCTGGCCCACATGATTAAGTTCAGGGGCCATTTCCTGATCGAGGGGGATCTCAAC
CCGGACAATAGCGATGTTGACAAGCTGTTCATCCAGCTCGTGCAGACGTACAACCAGCTCTTCGAGGAGA
ACCCCATTAATGCGTCAGGCGTCGACGCGAAGGCTATCCTGTCCGCTAGGCTCTCGAAGTCTCGGCGCCT
CGAGAACCTGATCGCCCAGCTGCCGGGCGAGAAGAAGAACGGCCTGTTCGGGAATCTCATTGCGCTCAGC
CTGGGGCTCACGCCCAACTTCAAGTCGAATTTCGATCTCGCTGAGGACGCCAAGCTGCAGCTCTCCAAGG
ACACATACGACGATGACCTGGATAACCTCCTGGCCCAGATCGGCGATCAGTACGCGGACCTGTTCCTCGC
TGCCAAGAATCTGTCGGACGCCATCCTCCTGTCTGATATTCTCAGGGTGAACACCGAGATTACGAAGGCT
CCGCTCTCAGCCTCCATGATCAAGCGCTACGACGAGCACCATCAGGATCTGACCCTCCTGAAGGCGCTGG
TCAGGCAGCAGCTCCCCGAGAAGTACAAGGAGATCTTCTTCGATCAGTCGAAGAACGGCTACGCTGGGTA
CATTGACGGCGGGGCCTCTCAGGAGGAGTTCTACAAGTTCATCAAGCCGATTCTGGAGAAGATGGACGGC
ACGGAGGAGCTGCTGGTGAAGCTCAATCGCGAGGACCTCCTGAGGAAGCAGCGGACATTCGATAACGGCA
GCATCCCACACCAGATTCATCTCGGGGAGCTGCACGCTATCCTGAGGAGGCAGGAGGACTTCTACCCTTT
CCTCAAGGATAACCGCGAGAAGATCGAGAAGATTCTGACTTTCAGGATCCCGTACTACGTCGGCCCACTC
GCTAGGGGCAACTCCCGCTTCGCTTGGATGACCCGCAAGTCAGAGGAGACGATCACGCCGTGGAACTTCG
AGGAGGTGGTCGACAAGGGCGCTAGCGCTCAGTCGTTCATCGAGAGGATGACGAATTTCGACAAGAACCT
GCCAAATGAGAAGGTGCTCCCTAAGCACTCGCTCCTGTACGAGTACTTCACAGTCTACAACGAGCTGACT
AAGGTGAAGTATGTGACCGAGGGCATGAGGAAGCCGGCTTTCCTGTCTGGGGAGCAGAAGAAGGCCATCG
TGGACCTCCTGTTCAAGACCAACCGGAAGGTCACGGTTAAGCAGCTCAAGGAGGACTACTTCAAGAAGAT
TGAGTGCTTCGATTCGGTCGAGATCTCTGGCGTTGAGGACCGCTTCAACGCCTCCCTGGGGACCTACCAC
GATCTCCTGAAGATCATTAAGGATAAGGACTTCCTGGACAACGAGGAGAATGAGGATATCCTCGAGGACA
TTGTGCTGACACTCACTCTGTTCGAGGACCGGGAGATGATCGAGGAGCGCCTGAAGACTTACGCCCATCT
CTTCGATGACAAGGTCATGAAGCAGCTCAAGAGGAGGAGGTACACCGGCTGGGGGAGGCTGAGCAGGAAG
CTCATCAACGGCATTCGGGACAAGCAGTCCGGGAAGACGATCCTCGACTTCCTGAAGAGCGATGGCTTCG
CGAACCGCAATTTCATGCAGCTGATTCACGATGACAGCCTCACATTCAAGGAGGATATCCAGAAGGCTCA
GGTGAGCGGCCAGGGGGACTCGCTGCACGAGCATATCGCGAACCTCGCTGGCTCGCCAGCTATCAAGAAG
GGGATTCTGCAGACCGTGAAGGTTGTGGACGAGCTGGTGAAGGTCATGGGCAGGCACAAGCCTGAGAACA
TCGTCATTGAGATGGCCCGGGAGAATCAGACCACGCAGAAGGGCCAGAAGAACTCACGCGAGAGGATGAA
GAGGATCGAGGAGGGCATTAAGGAGCTGGGGTCCCAGATCCTCAAGGAGCACCCGGTGGAGAACACGCAG
CTGCAGAATGAGAAGCTCTACCTGTACTACCTCCAGAATGGCCGCGATATGTATGTGGACCAGGAGCTGG
ATATTAACAGGCTCAGCGATTACGACGTCGATGCTATCGTTCCACAGTCATTCCTGAAGGATGACTCCAT
TGACAACAAGGTCCTCACCAGGTCGGACAAGAACCGGGGCAAGTCTGATAATGTTCCTTCAGAGGAGGTC
GTTAAGAAGATGAAGAACTACTGGCGCCAGCTCCTGAATGCCAAGCTGATCACGCAGCGGAAGTTCGATA
ACCTCACAAAGGCTGAGAGGGGCGGGCTCTCTGAGCTGGACAAGGCGGGCTTCATCAAGAGGCAGCTGGT
CGAGACACGGCAGATCACTAAGCACGTTGCGCAGATTCTCGACTCACGGATGAACACTAAGTACGATGAG
AATGACAAGCTGATCCGCGAGGTGAAGGTCATCACCCTGAAGTCAAAGCTCGTCTCCGACTTCAGGAAGG
ATTTCCAGTTCTACAAGGTTCGGGAGATCAACAATTACCACCATGCCCATGACGCGTACCTGAACGCGGT
GGTCGGCACAGCTCTGATCAAGAAGTACCCAAAGCTCGAGAGCGAGTTCGTGTACGGGGACTACAAGGTT
TACGATGTGAGGAAGATGATCGCCAAGTCGGAGCAGGAGATTGGCAAGGCTACCGCCAAGTACTTCTTCT
ACTCTAACATTATGAATTTCTTCAAGACAGAGATCACTCTGGCCAATGGCGAGATCCGGAAGCGCCCCCT
CATCGAGACGAACGGCGAGACGGGGGAGATCGTGTGGGACAAGGGCAGGGATTTCGCGACCGTCAGGAAG
GTTCTCTCCATGCCACAAGTGAATATCGTCAAGAAGACAGAGGTCCAGACTGGCGGGTTCTCTAAGGAGT
CAATTCTGCCTAAGCGGAACAGCGACAAGCTCATCGCCCGCAAGAAGGACTGGGATCCGAAGAAGTACGG
CGGGTTCGACAGCCCCACTGTGGCCTACTCGGTCCTGGTTGTGGCGAAGGTTGAGAAGGGCAAGTCCAAG
AAGCTCAAGAGCGTGAAGGAGCTGCTGGGGATCACGATTATGGAGCGCTCCAGCTTCGAGAAGAACCCGA
TCGATTTCCTGGAGGCGAAGGGCTACAAGGAGGTGAAGAAGGACCTGATCATTAAGCTCCCCAAGTACTC
ACTCTTCGAGCTGGAGAACGGCAGGAAGCGGATGCTGGCTTCCGCTGGCGAGCTGCAGAAGGGGAACGAG
CTGGCTCTGCCGTCCAAGTATGTGAACTTCCTCTACCTGGCCTCCCACTACGAGAAGCTCAAGGGCAGCC
CCGAGGACAACGAGCAGAAGCAGCTGTTCGTCGAGCAGCACAAGCATTACCTCGACGAGATCATTGAGCA
GATTTCCGAGTTCTCCAAGCGCGTGATCCTGGCCGACGCGAATCTGGATAAGGTCCTCTCCGCGTACAAC
AAGCACCGCGACAAGCCAATCAGGGAGCAGGCTGAGAATATCATTCATCTCTTCACCCTGACGAACCTCG
GCGCCCCTGCTGCTTTCAAGTACTTCGACACAACTATCGATCGCAAGAGGTACACAAGCACTAAGGAGGT
CCTGGACGCGACCCTCATCCACCAGTCGATTACCGGCCTCTACGAGACGCGCATCGACCTGTCTCAGCTC
GGGGGCGACAAGCGGCCAGCGGCGACGAAGAAGGCGGGGCAGGCGAAGAAGAAGAAGTCAGGGGGTTCTA
GCGGCGGTTCATCTGGCTCCGAAACACCGGGAACTTCCGAGAGTGCTACTCCAGAATCTAGCGGTGGGTC
ATCTGGAGGGTCTTCCACACTTAATATTGAGGACGAATACCGCCTGCATGAAACTAGTAAAGAACCCGAC
GTGAGCCTCGGTAGCACGTGGCTCTCTGATTTCCCGCAAGCATGGGCTGAAACAGGTGGGATGGGCCTCG
CTGTTCGCCAGGCTCCATTGATCATCCCACTCAAGGCCACTTCTACACCGGTGTCCATAAAGCAATACCC
AATGAGCCAGGAAGCTCGGCTTGGTATCAAGCCTCACATCCAAAGATTGCTTGATCAGGGAATTCTTGTC
CCTTGTCAAAGTCCATGGAACACCCCTCTTCTTCCCGTCAAAAAACCTGGGACTAACGATTATAGGCCAG
TGCAAGACCTCAGGGAGGTTAACAAAAGGGTTGAAGACATTCATCCAACAGTGCCGAATCCTTATAATCT
GCTCTCAGGTTTGCCTCCAAGTCACCAGTGGTATACAGTGCTGGATCTTAAAGACGCATTTTTTTGTCTG
CGCCTTCATCCCACTTCGCAACCTCTTTTTGCTTTCGAATGGAGAGATCCAGAGATGGGTATCTCCGGAC
AGCTCACATGGACCCGGTTGCCCCAAGGCTTCAAAAACTCCCCAACCTTGTTTAATGAAGCGCTGCACAG
AGATTTGGCGGACTTCAGGATCCAGCACCCCGACTTGATTCTCCTGCAGTATGTGGATGACCTTTTGCTT
GCAGCCACATCTGAGCTTGACTGCCAACAGGGGACGCGCGCCCTTCTTCAGACTTTGGGAAACCTTGGGT
ATAGAGCCTCTGCCAAGAAGGCACAGATCTGCCAGAAGCAAGTTAAGTATCTCGGTTATTTGCTCAAGGA
GGGTCAGAGGTGGCTGACGGAGGCGAGGAAAGAAACGGTGATGGGCCAACCAACCCCAAAAACCCCTAGG
CAACTTAGAGAGTTTCTTGGTAAAGCGGGGTTTTGCCGGTTGTTCATTCCAGGCTTTGCCGAGATGGCCG
CACCGTTGTATCCATTGACGAAACCGGGCACCCTTTTTAATTGGGGGCCCGACCAGCAGAAGGCGTATCA
GGAGATCAAGCAAGCTCTCCTGACCGCACCAGCACTCGGACTTCCAGATCTTACGAAACCGTTTGAGCTC
TTCGTGGATGAGAAACAGGGGTATGCTAAGGGAGTCCTCACACAAAAGTTGGGACCGTGGAGGCGGCCGG
TTGCCTATCTTTCGAAAAAACTTGATCCCGTGGCGGCTGGTTGGCCTCCCTGTCTGAGGATGGTGGCCGC
GATCGCAGTCCTTACAAAAGATGCAGGGAAGTTGACTATGGGACAACCATTGGTCATACTTGCCCCGCAC
GCGGTTGAGGCCCTCGTTAAGCAGCCTCCCGATAGGTGGCTCAGTAACGCCCGCATGACTCATTACCAGG
CACTGCTTCTCGACACAGACAGGGTGCAGTTTGGTCCCGTCGTCGCTTTGAACCCCGCCACCCTGCTGCC
CCTCCCGGAGGAAGGATTGCAGCACAACTGTCTGGATATCTTGGCCGAAGCGCATGGGACTCGCCCGGAC
TTGACTGACCAGCCCCTTCCCGACGCTGACCATACTTGGTATACGGATGGAAGCAGCCTTCTGCAGGAAG
GGCAACGCAAGGCAGGGGCCGCGGTTACTACTGAAACTGAGGTCATCTGGGCTAAGGCTTTGCCAGCCGG
AACTAGTGCTCAAAGAGCAGAATTGATTGCCCTCACGCAAGCTTTGAAAATGGCTGAGGGTAAGAAGCTT
AATGTGTATACAGACAGTAGGTATGCATTTGCGACAGCACATATCCATGGTGAGATCTACCGGCGCAGAG
GATGGCTTACGAGCGAGGGGAAGGAGATTAAGAACAAAGATGAGATTTTGGCCCTGCTCAAAGCGCTCTT
CCTCCCGAAGCGCCTTAGCATCATCCATTGCCCAGGCCATCAGAAGGGTCACTCGGCCGAAGCACGGGGT
AATAGGATGGCCGATCAGGCAGCAAGGAAGGCTGCTATCACTGAGACACCCGACACCTCTACCCTTCTCA
TAGAGAATTCATCGCCGAGCGGCGGCAGCAAGAGGACTGCAGACGGGTCGGAATTCGAACCGAAGAAAAA
GAGAAAGGTGTGAGCTCAGAGCTTTCGTTCGTATCATCGGTTTCGACAACGTTCGTCAAGTTCAATGCAT
CAGTTTCATTGCGCACACACCAGAATCCTACTGAGTTTGAGTATTATGGCATTGGGAAAACTGTTTTTCT
TGTACCATTTGTTGTGCTTGTAATTTACTGTGTTTTTTATTCGGTTTTCGCTATCGAACTGTGAAATGGA
AATGGATGGAGAAGAGTTAATGAATGATATGGTCCTTTTGTTCATTCTCAAATTAATATTATTTGTTTTT
TCTCTTATTTGTTGTGTGTTGAATTTGAAATTATAAGAGATATGCAAACATTTTGTTTTGAGTAAAAATG
TGTCAAATCGTGGCCTCTAATGACCGAAGTTAATATGAGGAGTAAAACACTTGTAGTTGTACCATTATGC
TTATTCACTAGGCAACAAATATATTTTCAGACCTAGAAAAGCTGCAAATGTTACTGAATACAAGTATGTC
CTCTTGTGTTTTAGACATTTATGAACTTTCCTTTATGTAATTTTCCAGAATCCTTGTCAGATTCTAATCA
TTGCTTTATAATTATAGTTATACTCATGGATTTGTAGTTGAGTATGAAAATATTTTTTAATGCATTTTAT
GACTTGCCAATTGTTCCGGAACTCTAGATAAGCTTACCGGAAAGGGCGAATTCGCAACTTTGTATACAAA
AGTTGAACGAGAAACGTAAAATGATATAAATATCAATATATTAAATTAGATTTTGCATAAAAAACAGACT
ACATAATACTGTAAAACACAACATATCCAGTCACTATGCCATCCAGCTGATATCCCCTATAGTGAGTCGT
ATTACATGGTCATAGCTGTTTCCTGGCAGCTCTGGCCCGTGTCTCAAAATCTCTGATGTTACATTGCACA
AGATAAAAATATATCATCATGCCTCCTC
Features (pLannotate 1.2.2; 15 found; start..end, strand, type, name):
     96..119     +  promoter       Pc promoter (fragment): intI1 (promoter lies within the coding sequence); class 1 integron promoter
    295..351     +  CDS            GmR (fragment): gentamycin acetyltransferase; aacC1; confers resistance to gentamycin
    358..1149    +  CDS            SmR: aminoglycoside adenylyltransferase (Murphy, 1985); aadA; confers resistance to spectinomycin and streptomycin
   1242..1830    +  rep_origin     ori: high-copy-number ColE1/pMB1/pBR322/pUC origin of replication
   2013..2105    +  CDS            lacI (fragment): lac repressor; lacI; The lac repressor binds to the lac operator to inhibit transcription in E. coli. This inhibition can be relieved by adding lactose or isopropyl-β-D-thiogalactopyranoside (IPTG).
   2160..2187    -  terminator     rrnB T2 terminator: transcription terminator T2 from the E. coli rrnB gene
   2319..2362    +  terminator     rrnB T1 terminator: Escherichia coli rrnB; transcription terminator T1 from the E. coli rrnB gene
   2409..2445    -  CDS            lacZα (fragment): LacZα fragment of β-galactosidase; lacZ fragment
   2461..2560    +  protein_bind   attL1: mutant version of attL; recombination site for the Gateway® LR reaction LR Clonase™
   2624..2643    +  CDS            2xFLAG (fragment): two tandem FLAG® epitope tags
   2699..6799    +  CDS            cas9: CAS9_STRP1 - Also known as csn1 From Streptococcus pyogenes serotype M1.
   6947..8977    +  CDS            gag-pol (fragment): POL_MLVMS - Experimental evidence at protein level: Swiss-Prot protein existence level 1. [Integrase]: Catalyzes viral DNA integration into the host chromosome, by performing a series of DNA cutting and joining reactions. This enzyme activity takes place after virion entry into a cell and reverse transcription of the RNA genome in dsDNA. The first step in the integration process is 3' processing. This step requires a complex comprising the viral genome, matrix protein and integrase. This complex is called the pre-integration complex (PIC). The integrase protein removes 2 nucleotides from each
   9050..9673    +  terminator     E9 terminator: terminator and polyadenylation signal from the pea rbcS-E9 gene
   9715..9838    +  protein_bind   attR5: mutant version of attR; recombination site for the Gateway® LR reaction LR Clonase™
   9856..9874    -  promoter       T7 promoter: promoter for bacteriophage T7 RNA polymerase
