[The description below was written by a language model from this plasmid's Addgene catalogue record and pLannotate feature annotations shown in this document.]
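Description:
pYPQ166-OsPE2 is a 9,968 bp Gateway entry clone built on the pYPQ165 backbone that supplies the protein component of a plant prime editor. It is maintained in E. coli as a high-copy plasmid through a ColE1/pUC-type origin and selected with spectinomycin via the aadA (SmR) aminoglycoside adenylyltransferase gene. Short remnants of a gentamicin resistance gene, lacI and lacZα, along with rrnB T1/T2 terminators, are annotated in the backbone but are only fragments or insulating elements.

The payload sits between an attL1 site and an attR5 site, an arrangement suited to multisite Gateway LR recombination, in which this module would be combined with other entry clones and moved into a destination vector. The insert, zCas9(H840A)-OsM-MLV-RT, fuses a Streptococcus pyogenes Cas9 nickase (the H840A mutation inactivates the HNH domain so only one strand is cut) to an engineered Moloney murine leukemia virus reverse transcriptase carrying the D200N, L603W, T306K, W313F and T330P substitutions taken from the original prime editor design. The feature table detects this RT as a gag-pol fragment; the "Os" prefix suggests rice codon optimization, though the record does not spell this out. The fusion carries an N-terminal 3xFLAG tag and NLS plus a C-terminal NLS, and is followed by the pea rbcS-E9 terminator and polyadenylation signal. No plant promoter is annotated within the cassette, so expression presumably depends on a promoter supplied by the destination vector. A T7 promoter lies just outside attR5. The construct is intended for assembling PE2-type prime editing vectors for precise editing in plants, with the associated work carried out in rice cells.
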