Addgene plasmid #141080: pYPQ166-OsPE2
Purpose: Gateway entry clone for CRISPR-Cas9(H840A) prime editing
Depositing lab: Yiping Qi. Depositing organization: University of Maryland, College Park. Publication: Plant Prime Editors Enable Precise Gene Editing in Rice Cells. Tang X, Sretenovic S, Ren Q, Jia X, Li M, Fan T, Yin D, Xiang S, Guo Y, Liu L, Zheng X, Qi Y, Zhang Y. Mol Plant. 2020 Mar 25. pii: S1674-2052(20)30072-1. doi: 10.1016/j.molp.2020.03.010. PubMed 32222487.
Backbone
  Vector backbone: pYPQ165
  Total vector size (bp): 9968
  Vector type: Plant Expression, CRISPR ; Gateway compatible zCas9(H840A)-OsM-MLV-RT
Growth in bacteria
  Bacterial resistance: Spectinomycin, 50 μg/mL
  Growth temperature: 37°C
  Growth strain: DH5alpha
  Copy number: High Copy
Gene/Insert
  Gene/Insert name: zCas9(H840A)-OsM-MLV-RT
  Tag / fusion protein: 3x FLAG, NLS (N terminal on insert); NLS (C terminal on insert)
Terms and licenses: Academic/Nonprofit Terms; Industry Terms: Not Available to Industry
Depositor comments: Protein sequence of engineered M-MLV reverse transcriptase (D200N, L603W, T306K, W313F, T330P) was obtained from published work: Anzalone, A.V., Randolph, P.B., Davis, J.R., Sousa, A.A., Koblan, L.W., Levy, J.M., Chen, P.J., Wilson, C., Newby, G.A., Raguram, A. and Liu, D.R., 2019. Search-and-replace genome editing without double-strand breaks or donor DNA. Nature, 576(7785), pp.149-157.
How to cite: pYPQ166-OsPE2 was a gift from Yiping Qi (Addgene plasmid # 141080 ; http://n2t.net/addgene:141080 ; RRID:Addgene_141080)
